Addgene plasmid #91116: pTRANS_222
Purpose: (Empty Backbone) Transformation, Type: T-DNA, Plant Selection: 2x35S:npt II, Viral Replication: ToLCV
Depositing lab: Daniel Voytas. Depositing organization: University of Minnesota. Publication: A multi-purpose toolkit to enable advanced genome engineering in plants. Cermak T, Curtin SJ, Gil-Humanes J, Cegan R, Kono TJY, Konecna E, Belanto JJ, Starker CG, Mathre JW, Greenstein RL, Voytas DF. Plant Cell. 2017 May 18. pii: tpc.00922.2016. doi: 10.1105/tpc.16.00922. PubMed 28522548.
Backbone
  Vector backbone: pCAMBIA
  Vector type: Plant Expression
  Selectable markers: Kanamycin
Growth in bacteria
  Bacterial resistance: Kanamycin, 50 μg/mL
  Growth temperature: 37°C
  Growth strain: ccdB Survival
  Copy number: High Copy
Gene/Insert
  Gene/Insert name: None
Terms and licenses: Academic/Nonprofit Terms; Industry Terms: Not Available to Industry
Depositor comments: BsaI, Esp3I and SapI sites removed from the backbone
How to cite: pTRANS_222 was a gift from Daniel Voytas (Addgene plasmid # 91116 ; http://n2t.net/addgene:91116 ; RRID:Addgene_91116)
