[The description below was written by a language model from this plasmid's Addgene catalogue record and pLannotate feature annotations shown in this document.]
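Description:
pTRANS_222 is an empty pCAMBIA-derived binary T-DNA vector for Agrobacterium-mediated plant transformation, part of a modular plant genome engineering toolkit. The backbone carries a high-copy ColE1/pBR322-type origin with the bom mobilisation region for propagation in E. coli, and the pVS1 oriV, RepA and StaA functions for stable maintenance in Agrobacterium. Bacterial selection is by kanamycin through an aphA-3 gene. The depositor notes that BsaI, Esp3I and SapI sites were removed from the backbone, which suits it to Type IIS (Golden Gate-style) assembly of cargo, although the record does not spell out the cloning scheme.

Between the nopaline-type left and right borders, the plant selection cassette sits next to the left border. It consists of nptII driven by the enhanced (duplicated-enhancer) CaMV 35S promoter and terminated by the CaMV poly(A) signal, giving kanamycin resistance in plants. Next comes a lac promoter/operator remnant, then a placeholder cassette flanked by attR1 and attR2 that contains a chloramphenicol resistance gene and the ccdB gyrase toxin. The toxin allows counterselection against vector that has not received an insert, and it explains why the empty plasmid must be grown in a ccdB-tolerant strain. A NOS terminator follows.

Toward the right border are geminivirus genes matching Rep and the replication enhancer REn, consistent with the catalogue's tomato leaf curl virus (ToLCV) replication function. Rep nicks the viral origin to start rolling-circle replication, so cargo can in principle be amplified as a replicon in plant cells, for example to supply abundant nuclease or donor template. The viral intergenic origin sequences are not annotated in either feature table. The depositor and sequencing-derived records differ by a single nucleotide in length and are otherwise concordant.
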