Features (pLannotate 1.2.2; 27 found; start..end, strand, type, name):
    291..1085    -  CDS            KanR: aminoglycoside phosphotransferase; aphA-3; confers resistance to kanamycin
   1510..1534    +  misc_feature   LB T-DNA repeat: left border repeat from nopaline C58 T-DNA
   1612..1786    -  polyA_signal   CaMV poly(A) signal: cauliflower mosaic virus polyadenylation signal
   1843..2635    -  CDS            NeoR/KanR (fragment): aminoglycoside phosphotransferase from Tn5; aph(3')-II (or nptII); confers resistance to neomycin, kanamycin, and G418 (Geneticin®)
   2703..3380    -  promoter       CaMV 35S promoter (enhanced): cauliflower mosaic virus 35S promoter with a duplicated enhancer region
   3470..3558    +  CDS            lacI (fragment): lac repressor; lacI; The lac repressor binds to the lac operator to inhibit transcription in E. coli. This inhibition can be relieved by adding lactose or isopropyl-β-D-thiogalactopyranoside (IPTG).
   3571..3592    +  protein_bind   CAP binding site: CAP binding activates transcription in the presence of cAMP. E. coli catabolite activator protein
   3607..3637    +  promoter       lac promoter: promoter for the E. coli lac operon
   3641..3663    +  protein_bind   lac operator (fragment): The lac repressor binds to the lac operator to inhibit transcription in E. coli. This inhibition can be relieved by adding lactose or isopropyl-β-D-thiogalactopyranoside (IPTG). lac repressor encoded by lacI
   4047..4171    +  protein_bind   attR1: mutant version of attR; recombination site for the Gateway® LR reaction LR Clonase™
   4196..4226    +  promoter       lac UV5 promoter: E. coli lac promoter with an "up" mutation
   4250..4279    +  promoter       cat promoter (fragment): promoter of the E. coli cat gene encoding chloramphenicol acetyltransferase
   4280..4960    +  CDS            CmR: chloramphenicol acetyltransferase confers resistance to chloramphenicol
   5117..5275    +  CDS            ccdA (fragment): CCDA_ECO57 - Also known as H, letA. Experimental evidence at protein level: Swiss-Prot protein existence level 1. Antitoxin component of a type II toxin-antitoxin (TA) system which inhibits the post-segregational killing (PSK) of plasmid-free cells, also referred to as a plasmid addiction system. Binds to and blocks the activity of CcdB; will also remove bound CcdB protein from the CcdB-GyrA complex by forming a CcdA-CcdB complex, a process termed rejuvenation. Functions as a transcriptional corepressor for the ccdAB operon, repression also requires CcdB (By similarity). From Escherichia coli
   5280..5585    +  CDS            ccdB: CcdB, a bacterial toxin that poisons DNA gyrase; ccdB; Plasmids containing the ccdB gene cannot be propagated in standard E. coli strains.
   5626..5750    -  protein_bind   attR2: mutant version of attR; recombination site for the Gateway® LR reaction LR Clonase™
   5791..6039    -  terminator     NOS terminator: nopaline synthase terminator and poly(A) signal
   6053..6454    -  CDS            REN_TYLCI: Experimental evidence at protein level: Swiss-Prot protein existence level 1. Increases viral DNA accumulation. Enhances infectivity and symptom expression (By similarity). From Tomato yellow leaf curl virus (strain Israel) (TYLCV).
   6526..7587    -  CDS            REP_TLCVA: Experimental evidence at protein level: Swiss-Prot protein existence level 1. Essential for the replication of viral ssDNA. The closed circular ssDNA genome is first converted to a superhelical dsDNA. Rep binds a specific region at the genome origin of replication. It introduces an endonucleolytic nick within the conserved sequence 5'- TAATATTAC-3' in the intergenic region of the genome present in all geminiviruses, thereby initiating the rolling circle replication (RCR). Following cleavage, binds covalently to the 5'-phosphate of DNA as a tyrosyl ester. The cleavage gives rise to a free 3'-OH
   7910..7934    +  misc_feature   RB T-DNA repeat: right border repeat from nopaline C58 T-DNA
   8273..8674    +  CDS            Y4CG_SINFN (fragment): Protein inferred from homology: Swiss-Prot protein existence level 3. From Sinorhizobium fredii (strain NBRC 101917 / NGR234).
   9234..9863    +  CDS            pVS1 StaA: stability protein from the Pseudomonas plasmid pVS1 (Heeb et al., 2000)
  10296..11364   +  CDS            pVS1 RepA (fragment): replication protein from the Pseudomonas plasmid pVS1 (Heeb et al., 2000)
  11430..11624   +  rep_origin     pVS1 oriV: origin of replication for the Pseudomonas plasmid pVS1 (Heeb et al., 2000)
  11827..11866   +  CDS            rop (fragment): Rop protein, which maintains plasmids at low copy number; rop
  11968..12108   +  misc_feature   bom: basis of mobility region from pBR322
  12294..204     -  rep_origin     ori (across the origin): high-copy-number ColE1/pMB1/pBR322/pUC origin of replication
>Addgene plasmid #91116 | pTRANS_222 | depositor full sequence | sequence record 175553 | Full Sequence
GTAGGCGGTGCTACAGAGTTCTTGAAGTGGTGGCCTAACTACGGCTACACTAGAAGGACAGTATTTGGTA
TCTGCGCTCTGCTGAAGCCAGTTACCTTCGGAAAAAGAGTTGGTAGCTCTTGATCCGGCAAACAAACCAC
CGCTGGTAGCGGTGGTTTTTTTGTTTGCAAGCAGCAGATTACGCGCAGAAAAAAAGGATCTCAAGAAGAT
CCTTTGATCTTTTCTACGGGGTCTGACGCTCAGTGGAACGAAAACTCACGTTAAGGGATTTTGGTCATGC
ATTCTAGGTACTAAAACAATTCATCCAGTAAAATATAATATTTTATTTTCTCCCAATCAGGCTTGATCCC
CAGTAAGTCAAAAAATAGCTCGACATACTGTTCTTCCCCGATATCCTCCCTGATCGACCGGACGCAGAAG
GCAATGTCATACCACTTGTCCGCCCTGCCGCTTCTCCCAAGATCAATAAAGCCACTTACTTTGCCATCTT
TCACAAAGATGTTGCTGTCTCCCAGGTCGCCGTGGGAAAAGACAAGTTCCTCTTCGGGCTTTTCCGTCTT
TAAAAAATCATACAGCTCGCGCGGATCTTTAAATGGAGTGTCTTCTTCCCAGTTTTCGCAATCCACATCG
GCCAGATCGTTATTCAGTAAGTAATCCAATTCGGCTAAGCGGCTGTCTAAGCTATTCGTATAGGGACAAT
CCGATATGTCGATGGAGTGAAAGAGCCTGATGCACTCCGCATACAGCTCGATAATCTTTTCAGGGCTTTG
TTCATCTTCATACTCTTCCGAGCAAAGGACGCCATCGGCCTCACTCATGAGCAGATTGCTCCAGCCATCA
TGCCGTTCAAAGTGCAGGACCTTTGGAACAGGCAGCTTTCCTTCCAGCCATAGCATCATGTCCTTTTCCC
GTTCCACATCATAGGTGGTCCCTTTATACCGGCTGTCCGTCATTTTTAAATATAGGTTTTCATTTTCTCC
CACCAGCTTATATACCTTAGCAGGAGACATTCCTTCCGTATCTTTTACGCAGCGGTATTTTTCGATCAGT
TTTTTCAATTCCGGTGATATTCTCATTTTAGCCATTTATTATTTCCTTCCTCTTTTCTACAGTATTTAAA
GATACCCCAAGAAGCTAATTATAACAAGACGAACTCCAATTCACTGTTCCTTGCATTCTAAAACCTTAAA
TACCAGAAAACAGCTTTTTCAAAGTTGTTTTCAAAGTTGGCGTATAACATAGTATCGACGGAGCCGATTT
TGAAACCGCGGTGATCACAGGCAGCAACGCTCTGTCATCGTTACAATCAACATGCTACCCTCCGCGAGAT
CATCCGTGTTTCAAACCCGGCAGCTTAGTTGCCGTTCTTCCGAATAGCATCGGTAACATGAGCAAAGTCT
GCCGCCTTACAACGGCTCTCCCGCTGACGCCGTCCCGGACTGATGGGCTGCCTGTATCGAGTGGTGATTT
TGTGCCGAGCTGCCGGTCGGGGAGCTGTTGGCTGGCTGGTGGCAGGATATATTGTGGTGTAAACAAATTG
ACGCTTAGACAACTTAATAACACATTGCGGACGTTTTTAATGTACTGAATTAACGCCGAATTAATTCGGG
GGATCTGGATTTTAGTACTGGATTTTGGTTTTAGGAATTAGAAATTTTATTGATAGAAGTATTTTACAAA
TACAAATACATACTAAGGGTTTCTTATATGCTCAACACATGAGCGAAACCCTATAGGAACCCTAATTCCC
TTATCTGGGAACTACTCACACATTATTATGGAGAAACTCGAGCTTGTCGATCGACTCTAGCTAGAGGATC
GATCCGAACCCCAGAGTCCCGCTCAGAAGAACTCGTCAAGAAGGCGATAGAAGGCGATGCGCTGCGAATC
GGGAGCGGCGATACCGTAAAGCACGAGGAAGCGGTCAGCCCATTCGCCGCCAAGTTCTTCAGCAATATCA
CGGGTAGCCAACGCTATGTCCTGATAGCGGTCCGCCACACCCAGCCGGCCACAGTCGATGAATCCAGAAA
AGCGGCCATTTTCCACCATGATATTCGGCAAGCAGGCATCGCCATGTGTCACGACGAGATCCTCGCCGTC
GGGCATGCGCGCCTTGAGCCTGGCGAACAGTTCGGCTGGCGCGAGCCCCTGATGTTCTTCGTCCAGATCA
TCCTGATCGACAAGACCGGCTTCCATCCGAGTACGTGCTCGCTCGATGCGATGTTTCGCTTGGTGGTCGA
ATGGGCAGGTAGCCGGATCAAGCGTATGCAGCCGCCGCATTGCATCAGCCATGATGGATACTTTCTCGGC
AGGAGCAAGGTGAGATGACAGGAGATCCTGCCCCGGCACTTCGCCCAATAGCAGCCAGTCCCTTCCCGCT
TCAGTGACAACGTCGAGCACAGCTGCGCAAGGAACGCCCGTCGTGGCCAGCCACGATAGCCGCGCTGCCT
CGTCCTGGAGTTCATTCAGGGCACCGGACAGGTCGGTCTTGACAAAAAGAACCGGGCGCCCCTGCGCTGA
CAGCCGAAACACGGCGGCATCAGAGCAGCCGATTGTCTGTTGTGCCCAGTCATAGCCGAATAGCCTCTCC
ACCCAAGCGGCCGGAGAACCTGCGTGCAATCCATCTTGTTCAATCCCCATGGTCGATCGACAGATCTGCG
AAAGCTCGAGAGAGATAGATTTGTAGAGAGAGACTGGTGATTTCAGCGTGTCCTCTCCAAATGAAATGAA
CTTCCTTATATAGAGGAAGGTCTTGCGAAGGATAGTGGGATTGTGCGTCATCCCTTACGTCAGTGGAGAT
ATCACATCAATCCACTTGCTTTGAAGACGTGGTTGGAACGTCTTCTTTTTCCACGATGCTCCTCGTGGGT
GGGGGTCCATCTTTGGGACCACTGTCGGCAGAGGCATCTTGAACGATAGCCTTTCCTTTATCGCAATGAT
GGCATTTGTAGGTGCCACCTTCCTTTTCTACTGTCCTTTTGATGAAGTGACAGATAGCTGGGCAATGGAA
TCCGAGGAGGTTTCCCGATATTACCCTTTGTTGAAAAGTCTCAATAGCCCTTTGGTCTTCTGAGACTGTA
TCTTTGATATTCTTGGAGTAGACGAGAGTGTCGTGCTCCACCATGTTATCACATCAATCCACTTGCTTTG
AAGACGTGGTTGGAACGTCTTCTTTTTCCACGATGCTCCTCGTGGGTGGGGGTCCATCTTTGGGACCACT
GTCGGCAGAGGCATCTTGAACGATAGCCTTTCCTTTATCGCAATGATGGCATTTGTAGGTGCCACCTTCC
TTTTCTACTGTCCTTTTGATGAAGTGACAGATAGCTGGGCAATGGAATCCGAGGAGGTTTCCCGATATTA
CCCTTTGTTGAAAAGTCTCAATAGCCCTTTGGTCTTCTGAGACTGTATCTTTGATATTCTTGGAGTAGAC
GAGAGTGTCGTGCTCCACCATGTTGGCAAGCTGCTCTAGCCAATACGCAAACCGCCTCTCCCCGCGCGTT
GGCCGATTCATTAATGCAGCTGGCACGACAGGTTTCCCGACTGGAAAGCGGGCAGTGAGCGCAACGCAAT
TAATGTGAGTTAGCTCACTCATTAGGCACCCCAGGCTTTACACTTTATGCTTCCGGCTCGTATGTTGTGT
GGAATTGTGAGCGGATAACAATTTCACACAGGAAACAGCTATGACATGATTACGAATTCGAGCTCAAAGT
TTAACGCGTCGATTAAGTTGACTTGGTCAATCGGTGTCTCTCAACTCTCTCTATGTATCGGTGTATTGGA
GTCCTATATATATGGAGACTCTAATGGCATAAATGTAAATATGGAACTTTAAATCAAAACCCTTACGCTC
CAAAAAGCGGCCATCCGTATAATATTACCGGATGGCCGCGATTTTTTTTTTGGACCCCACAACGCAATAA
CTGACAAAGACATGCGGACCAATCACCTGACGCGCTCAAAGCTTAATTGTTTTGTGTTTTCTATTTAAAC
TTGGGCACCAAGTATTGTAGTTCGTACTACAAGTTTGTACCGATCAAAAGCAGGTGACAAGTTTGTACAA
AAAAGCTGAACGAGAAACGTAAAATGATATAAATATCAATATATTAAATTAGATTTTGCATAAAAAACAG
ACTACATAATACTGTAAAACACAACATATCCAGTCACTATGGCGGCCGCATTAGGCACCCCAGGCTTTAC
ACTTTATGCTTCCGGCTCGTATAATGTGTGGATTTTGAGTTAGGATCCGTCGAGATTTTCAGGAGCTAAG
GAAGCTAAAATGGAGAAAAAAATCACTGGATATACCACCGTTGATATATCCCAATGGCATCGTAAAGAAC
ATTTTGAGGCATTTCAGTCAGTCGCTCAATGTACCTATAACCAGACCGTTCAGCTGGATATTACGGCCTT
TTTAAAGACCGTAAAGAAAAATAAGCACAAGTTTTATCCGGCCTTTATTCACATTCTTGCCCGCCTGATG
AATGCTCATCCGGAATTCCGTATGGCAATGAAAGACGGTGAGCTGGTGATATGGGATAGTGTTCACCCTT
GTTACACCGTTTTCCATGAGCAAACTGAAACGTTTTCATCGCTCTGGAGTGAATACCACGACGATTTCCG
GCAGTTTCTACACATATATTCGCAAGATGTGGCGTGTTACGGTGAAAACCTGGCCTATTTCCCTAAAGGG
TTTATTGAGAATATGTTTTTCGTCTCAGCCAATCCCTGGGTGAGTTTCACCAGTTTTGATTTAAACGTGG
CCAATATGGACAACTTCTTCGCCCCCGTTTTCACCATGGGCAAATATTATACGCAAGGCGACAAGGTGCT
GATGCCGCTGGCGATTCAGGTTCATCATGCCGTTTGTGATGGCTTCCATGTCGGCAGAATGCTTAATGAA
TTACAACAGTACTGCGATGAGTGGCAGGCGGGGCGTAATCTAGAGGATCCGGCTTACTAAAAGCCAGATA
ACAGTATGCGTATTTGCGCGCTGATTTTTGCGGTATAAGAATATATACTGATATGTATACCCGAAGTATG
TCAAAAAGAGGTATGCTATGAAGCAGCGTATTACAGTGACAGTTGACAGCGACAGCTATCAGTTGCTCAA
GGCATATATGATGTCAATATCTCCGGTCTGGTAAGCACAACCATGCAGAATGAAGCCCGTCGTCTGCGTG
CCGAACGCTGGAAAGCGGAAAATCAGGAAGGGATGGCTGAGGTCGCCCGGTTTATTGAAATGAACGGCTC
TTTTGCTGACGAGAACAGGGGCTGGTGAAATGCAGTTTAAGGTTTACACCTATAAAAGAGAGAGCCGTTA
TCGTCTGTTTGTGGATGTACAGAGTGATATTATTGACACGCCCGGGCGACGGATGGTGATCCCCCTGGCC
AGTGCACGTCTGCTGTCAGATAAAGTCCCCCGTGAACTTTACCCGGTGGTGCATATCGGGGATGAAAGCT
GGCGCATGATGACCACCGATATGGCCAGTGTGCCGGTCTCCGTTATCGGGGAAGAAGTGGCTGATCTCAG
CCACCGCGAAAATGACATCAAAAACGCCATTAACCTGATGTTCTGGGGAATATAAATGTCAGGCTCCCTT
ATACACAGCCAGTCTGCAGGTCGACCATAGTGACTGGATATGTTGTGTTTTACAGTATTATGTAGTCTGT
TTTTTATGCAAAATCTAATTTAATATATTGATATTTATATCATTTTACGTTTCTCGTTCAGCTTTCTTGT
ACAAAGTGGTCACCTGCAAAAAGTGTTTGATCGCCGGCGGTACAAAGTGGTAGTAACATAGATGACACCG
CGCGCGATAATTTATCCTAGTTTGCGCGCTATATTTTGTTTTCTATCGCGTATTAAATGTATAATTGCGG
GACTCTAATCATAAAAACCCATCTCATAAATAACGTCATGCATTACATGTTAATTATTACATGCTTAACG
TAATTCAACAGAAATTATATGATAATCATCGCAAGACCGGCAACAGGATTCAATCTTAAGAAACTTTATT
GCCAAATGTTTGAACGATCGGGGAAATTCCTAATAAATATTAAATTTTATTATATGCGAACTGTCTACAA
ATGTTGTTTGCGTCAATGCATCCCATAGTACATAATTCACTGCTCTAATTACATTATTCAAACTAATTAC
ACCCAAATTATTAAGAAATTTCAACACTTGTGTTTTAAATACCCTTAAGAAACGACCAGTCGGAGGCTGT
GAGGTCATCCAGATTCGGTAGGTTAGGAAACATTTGTGTATCCCCAACACTTTCCTCAGGTTGTGATTGA
ACTGTATCCGGACGGTGATGATGTCTTCGTTCATCACGAAGGGCCGGTTTTGGTGCTCTGTTATCTTGAA
ATATAGGGGATTTTGAATCTCCCAGATAAACACGCCATTCTCTGCTTGAGCTGCAGTGATGAGTTCCCCT
GTGCGTGAATCCATGGTCGTGGCAGGTTATTGCTATGAAGTAAGAACAGCCACACGGTAGATCAACTCGT
CGACGTCTGGTCCCCTTCTTGGCTAGCCTGTGCTGTACTTTGATTGGTACCTGAGTAGAGTGGGCCTTCG
AGGGTGACGAAGGTCGCATTTTTTAAAGCCCAGTTTTTTAGTGCAGAATTCTTTTCCTCATCCAAGTATT
CTTTATAGCTGGAGTTGGGTCCTGGATTGCAGAGGAAGGTAGTGGGAATTCCGCCTTTAATTTGAACTGG
CTTCCCGTACTTTGTATTTGATTGCCAGTCCCTTTGGGCCCCCATGAATTCTTTAAAGTGCTTTAGGTAG
TGGGGGTCTACGTCATCAATGACGTTGTACCAGGCATCATTACTGTAAACCTTTGGGCTAAGGTCTAGAT
GACCACACAAATAATTATGTGGTCCCAATGATCTGGCCCACATAGTCTTCCCCGTCCTACTGTCACCCTC
AATTACTATACTTATGGGTCTCAGAGGCCGCGCAGCGGGACTGCAGACGTTCTCGGCAGCCCACTCTTCA
AGTTCTTCTGGAACTTGGTCGAAAGAAGAAGATAAAAAAGGTGAAACATAAACATCCATTGGAGGTGTAA
AAATCCTATCTAAATTAGAATTTAAATTGTGAAATTGTAAAACAAAATCTTTGGGAGCTTTCTCCCTCAA
TATATTAAGGGCCTGAGCTTTGGACCCTGAATTGATTGCCTCGGCATATGCGTCGTTGGCAGATTGGCAA
CCTCCTCTAGCTGATCGTCCATCGACTTGGAAAACTCCATGATCAATGACGTCTCCGTCTTTTTCCATGT
AGGATTTGACATCGCTTGAGCTCTTAGCTCCCTGAATGTTCGGATGGAAATGTGCTGACCTGGTTGGGGA
TGTGAGGTCGAAGAATCTATTGTTTTTGCACTGGAACTTTCCTTCGAACTGGATGAGCACATGCAAGTGA
GGAGTCCCATCTTCGTGAAGCTCTCTGCAAATTCTAATAAATTTTTTGAAAGTGGGTGTTTGGAGATTTA
ATAATTTGGGAAAGTGCTCTTCTTTAGTTAGAGAGCACTTGGGATAAGTGAGAAAATAATTTTTGGCATT
TATTTTAAAGCGATTGGGGGCTGCCATGTTGACTTGGTCAATCGGTGTCTCTCAACTCTCTCTATGTATC
GGTGTATTGGAGTCCTATATATATGGAGACTCTAATGGCATAAATGTAAATATGGAACTTTAAATCAAAA
CCCTTACGCTCCAAAAAGCGGCCATCCGTATAATATTACCGGATGGCCGCGATTTTTTTTTTGGACCCCA
CAACGCAATAACTGACAAAGACATGCGGACCAATCACCTGACGCGCTCAAAGCTTAATTGTTTTGTGTTT
TCTATTTAAACTTGGGCACCAAGTATTGTAGTTCGTACTTGGGGCCCTCGAGTTTAAACTATCAGTGTTT
GACAGGATATATTGGCGGGTAAACCTAAGAGAAAAGAGCGTTTATTAGAATAACGGATATTTAAAAGGGC
GTGAAAAGGTTTATCCGTTCGTCCATTTGTATGTGCATGCCAACCACAGGGTTCCCCTCGGGATCAAAGT
ACTTTGATCCAACCCCTCCGCTGCTATAGTGCAGTCGGCTTCTGACGTTCAGTGCAGCCGTCTTCTGAAA
ACGACATGTCGCACAAGTCCTAAGTTACGCGACAGGCTGCCGCCCTGCCCTTTTCCTGGCGTTTTCTTGT
CGCGTGTTTTAGTCGCATAAAGTAGAATACTTGCGACTAGAACCGGAGACATTACGCCATGAACAAGAGC
GCCGCCGCTGGCCTGCTGGGCTATGCCCGCGTCAGCACCGACGACCAGGACTTGACCAACCAACGGGCCG
AACTGCACGCGGCCGGCTGCACCAAGCTGTTTTCCGAGAAGATCACCGGCACCAGGCGCGACCGCCCGGA
GCTGGCCAGGATGCTTGACCACCTACGCCCTGGCGACGTTGTGACAGTGACCAGGCTAGACCGCCTGGCC
CGCAGCACCCGCGACCTACTGGACATTGCCGAGCGCATCCAGGAGGCCGGCGCGGGCCTGCGTAGCCTGG
CAGAGCCGTGGGCCGACACCACCACGCCGGCCGGCCGCATGGTGTTGACCGTGTTCGCCGGCATTGCCGA
GTTCGAGCGTTCCCTAATCATCGACCGCACCCGGAGCGGGCGCGAGGCCGCCAAGGCCCGAGGCGTGAAG
TTTGGCCCCCGCCCTACCCTCACCCCGGCACAGATCGCGCACGCCCGCGAGCTGATCGACCAGGAAGGCC
GCACCGTGAAAGAGGCGGCTGCACTGCTTGGCGTGCATCGCTCGACCCTGTACCGCGCACTTGAGCGCAG
CGAGGAAGTGACGCCCACCGAGGCCAGGCGGCGCGGTGCCTTCCGTGAGGACGCATTGACCGAGGCCGAC
GCCCTGGCGGCCGCCGAGAATGAACGCCAAGAGGAACAAGCATGAAACCGCACCAGGACGGCCAGGACGA
ACCGTTTTTCATTACCGAAGAGATCGAGGCGGAGATGATCGCGGCCGGGTACGTGTTCGAGCCGCCCGCG
CACGGCTCAACCGTGCGGCTGCATGAAATCCTGGCCGGTTTGTCTGATGCCAAGCTGGCGGCCTGGCCGG
CCAGCTTGGCCGCTGAAGAAACCGAGCGCCGCCGTCTAAAAAGGTGATGTGTATTTGAGTAAAACAGCTT
GCGTCATGCGGTCGCTGCGTATATGATGCGATGAGTAAATAAACAAATACGCAAGGGGAACGCATGAAGG
TTATCGCTGTACTTAACCAGAAAGGCGGGTCAGGCAAGACGACCATCGCAACCCATCTAGCCCGCGCCCT
GCAACTCGCCGGGGCCGATGTTCTGTTAGTCGATTCCGATCCCCAGGGCAGTGCCCGCGATTGGGCGGCC
GTGCGGGAAGATCAACCGCTAACCGTTGTCGGCATCGACCGCCCGACGATTGACCGCGACGTGAAGGCCA
TCGGCCGGCGCGACTTCGTAGTGATCGACGGAGCGCCCCAGGCGGCGGACTTGGCTGTGTCCGCGATCAA
GGCAGCCGACTTCGTGCTGATTCCGGTGCAGCCAAGCCCTTACGACATATGGGCCACCGCCGACCTGGTG
GAGCTGGTTAAGCAGCGCATTGAGGTCACGGATGGAAGGCTACAAGCGGCCTTTGTCGTGTCGCGGGCGA
TCAAAGGCACGCGCATCGGCGGTGAGGTTGCCGAGGCGCTGGCCGGGTACGAGCTGCCCATTCTTGAGTC
CCGTATCACGCAGCGCGTGAGCTACCCAGGCACTGCCGCCGCCGGCACAACCGTTCTTGAATCAGAACCC
GAGGGCGACGCTGCCCGCGAGGTCCAGGCGCTGGCCGCTGAAATTAAATCAAAACTCATTTGAGTTAATG
AGGTAAAGAGAAAATGAGCAAAAGCACAAACACGCTAAGTGCCGGCCGTCCGAGCGCACGCAGCAGCAAG
GCTGCAACGTTGGCCAGCCTGGCAGACACGCCAGCCATGAAGCGGGTCAACTTTCAGTTGCCGGCGGAGG
ATCACACCAAGCTGAAGATGTACGCGGTACGCCAAGGCAAGACCATTACCGAGCTGCTATCTGAATACAT
CGCGCAGCTACCAGAGTAAATGAGCAAATGAATAAATGAGTAGATGAATTTTAGCGGCTAAAGGAGGCGG
CATGGAAAATCAAGAACAACCAGGCACCGACGCCGTGGAATGCCCCATGTGTGGAGGAACGGGCGGTTGG
CCAGGCGTAAGCGGCTGGGTTGTCTGCCGGCCCTGCAATGGCACTGGAACCCCCAAGCCCGAGGAATCGG
CGTGACGGTCGCAAACCATCCGGCCCGGTACAAATCGGCGCGGCGCTGGGTGATGACCTGGTGGAGAAGT
TGAAGGCCGCGCAGGCCGCCCAGCGGCAACGCATCGAGGCAGAAGCACGCCCCGGTGAATCGTGGCAAGC
GGCCGCTGATCGAATCCGCAAAGAATCCCGGCAACCGCCGGCAGCCGGTGCGCCGTCGATTAGGAAGCCG
CCCAAGGGCGACGAGCAACCAGATTTTTTCGTTCCGATGCTCTATGACGTGGGCACCCGCGATAGTCGCA
GCATCATGGACGTGGCCGTTTTCCGTCTGTCGAAGCGTGACCGACGAGCTGGCGAGGTGATCCGCTACGA
GCTTCCAGACGGGCACGTAGAGGTTTCCGCAGGGCCGGCCGGCATGGCCAGTGTGTGGGATTACGACCTG
GTACTGATGGCGGTTTCCCATCTAACCGAATCCATGAACCGATACCGGGAAGGGAAGGGAGACAAGCCCG
GCCGCGTGTTCCGTCCACACGTTGCGGACGTACTCAAGTTCTGCCGGCGAGCCGATGGCGGAAAGCAGAA
AGACGACCTGGTAGAAACCTGCATTCGGTTAAACACCACGCACGTTGCCATGCAGCGTACGAAGAAGGCC
AAGAACGGCCGCCTGGTGACGGTATCCGAGGGTGAAGCCTTGATTAGCCGCTACAAGATCGTAAAGAGCG
AAACCGGGCGGCCGGAGTACATCGAGATCGAGCTAGCTGATTGGATGTACCGCGAGATCACAGAAGGCAA
GAACCCGGACGTGCTGACGGTTCACCCCGATTACTTTTTGATCGATCCCGGCATCGGCCGTTTTCTCTAC
CGCCTGGCACGCCGCGCCGCAGGCAAGGCAGAAGCCAGATGGTTGTTCAAGACGATCTACGAACGCAGTG
GCAGCGCCGGAGAGTTCAAGAAGTTCTGTTTCACCGTGCGCAAGCTGATCGGGTCAAATGACCTGCCGGA
GTACGATTTGAAGGAGGAGGCGGGGCAGGCTGGCCCGATCCTAGTCATGCGCTACCGCAACCTGATCGAG
GGCGAAGCATCCGCCGGTTCCTAATGTACGGAGCAGATGCTAGGGCAAATTGCCCTAGCAGGGGAAAAAG
GTCGAAAAGGCCTCTTTCCTGTGGATAGCACGTACATTGGGAACCCAAAGCCGTACATTGGGAACCGGAA
CCCGTACATTGGGAACCCAAAGCCGTACATTGGGAACCGGTCACACATGTAAGTGACTGATATAAAAGAG
AAAAAAGGCGATTTTTCCGCCTAAAACTCTTTAAAACTTATTAAAACTCTTAAAACCCGCCTGGCCTGTG
CATAACTGTCTGGCCAGCGCACAGCCCAAGAGCTGCAAAAAGCGCCTACCCTTCGGTCGCTGCGCTCCCT
ACGCCCCGCCGCTTCGCGTCGGCCTATCGCGGCCGCTGGCCGCTCAAAAATGGCTGGCCTACGGCCAGGC
AATCTACCAGGGCGCGGACAAGCCGCGCCGTCGCCACTCGACCGCCGGCGCCCACATCAAGGCACCCTGC
CTCGCGCGTTTCGGTGATGACGGTGAAAACCTCTGACACATGCAGCTCCCGGAAACGGTCACAGCTTGTC
TGTAAGCGGATGCCGGGAGCAGACAAGCCCGTCAGGGCGCGTCAGCGGGTGTTGGCGGGTGTCGGGGCGC
AGCCATGACCCAGTCACGTAGCGATAGCGGAGTGTATACTGGCTTAACTATGCGGCATCAGAGCAGATTG
TACTGAGAGTGCACCATATGCGGTGTGAAATACCGCACAGATGCGTAAGGAGAAAATACCGCATCAGGCC
CTCTTCCGCTTCCTCGCTCACTGACTCGCTGCGCTCGGTCGTTCGGCTGCGGCGAGCGGTATCAGCTCAC
TCAAAGGCGGTAATACGGTTATCCACAGAATCAGGGGATAACGCAGGAAAGAACATGTGAGCAAAAGGCC
AGCAAAAGGCCAGGAACCGTAAAAAGGCCGCGTTGCTGGCGTTTTTCCATAGGCTCCGCCCCCCTGACGA
GCATCACAAAAATCGACGCTCAAGTCAGAGGTGGCGAAACCCGACAGGACTATAAAGATACCAGGCGTTT
CCCCCTGGAAGCTCCCTCGTGCGCTCTCCTGTTCCGACCCTGCCGCTTACCGGATACCTGTCCGCCTTTC
TCCCTTCGGGAAGCGTGGCGCTTTCTCATAGCTCACGCTGTAGGTATCTCAGTTCGGTGTAGGTCGTTCG
CTCCAAGCTGGGCTGTGTGCACGAACCCCCCGTTCAGCCCGACCGCTGCGCCTTATCCGGTAACTATCGT
CTTGAGTCCAACCCGGTAAGACACGACTTATCGCCACTGGCAGCAGCCACTGGTAACAGGATTAGCAGAG
CGAGGTAT
