Features (pLannotate 1.2.2; 27 found; start..end, strand, type, name):
    291..1085    -  CDS            KanR: aminoglycoside phosphotransferase; aphA-3; confers resistance to kanamycin
   1510..1534    +  misc_feature   LB T-DNA repeat: left border repeat from nopaline C58 T-DNA
   1612..1786    -  polyA_signal   CaMV poly(A) signal: cauliflower mosaic virus polyadenylation signal
   1843..2635    -  CDS            NeoR/KanR (fragment): aminoglycoside phosphotransferase from Tn5; aph(3')-II (or nptII); confers resistance to neomycin, kanamycin, and G418 (Geneticin®)
   2703..3379    -  promoter       CaMV 35S promoter (enhanced): cauliflower mosaic virus 35S promoter with a duplicated enhancer region
   3469..3557    +  CDS            lacI (fragment): lac repressor; lacI; The lac repressor binds to the lac operator to inhibit transcription in E. coli. This inhibition can be relieved by adding lactose or isopropyl-β-D-thiogalactopyranoside (IPTG).
   3570..3591    +  protein_bind   CAP binding site: CAP binding activates transcription in the presence of cAMP. E. coli catabolite activator protein
   3606..3636    +  promoter       lac promoter: promoter for the E. coli lac operon
   3640..3662    +  protein_bind   lac operator (fragment): The lac repressor binds to the lac operator to inhibit transcription in E. coli. This inhibition can be relieved by adding lactose or isopropyl-β-D-thiogalactopyranoside (IPTG). lac repressor encoded by lacI
   4046..4170    +  protein_bind   attR1: mutant version of attR; recombination site for the Gateway® LR reaction LR Clonase™
   4195..4225    +  promoter       lac UV5 promoter: E. coli lac promoter with an "up" mutation
   4249..4278    +  promoter       cat promoter (fragment): promoter of the E. coli cat gene encoding chloramphenicol acetyltransferase
   4279..4959    +  CDS            CmR: chloramphenicol acetyltransferase confers resistance to chloramphenicol
   5116..5274    +  CDS            ccdA (fragment): CCDA_ECO57 - Also known as H, letA. Experimental evidence at protein level: Swiss-Prot protein existence level 1. Antitoxin component of a type II toxin-antitoxin (TA) system which inhibits the post-segregational killing (PSK) of plasmid-free cells, also referred to as a plasmid addiction system. Binds to and blocks the activity of CcdB; will also remove bound CcdB protein from the CcdB-GyrA complex by forming a CcdA-CcdB complex, a process termed rejuvenation. Functions as a transcriptional corepressor for the ccdAB operon, repression also requires CcdB (By similarity). From Escherichia coli
   5279..5584    +  CDS            ccdB: CcdB, a bacterial toxin that poisons DNA gyrase; ccdB; Plasmids containing the ccdB gene cannot be propagated in standard E. coli strains.
   5625..5749    -  protein_bind   attR2: mutant version of attR; recombination site for the Gateway® LR reaction LR Clonase™
   5790..6038    -  terminator     NOS terminator: nopaline synthase terminator and poly(A) signal
   6052..6453    -  CDS            REN_TYLCI: Experimental evidence at protein level: Swiss-Prot protein existence level 1. Increases viral DNA accumulation. Enhances infectivity and symptom expression (By similarity). From Tomato yellow leaf curl virus (strain Israel) (TYLCV).
   6525..7586    -  CDS            REP_TLCVA: Experimental evidence at protein level: Swiss-Prot protein existence level 1. Essential for the replication of viral ssDNA. The closed circular ssDNA genome is first converted to a superhelical dsDNA. Rep binds a specific region at the genome origin of replication. It introduces an endonucleolytic nick within the conserved sequence 5'- TAATATTAC-3' in the intergenic region of the genome present in all geminiviruses, thereby initiating the rolling circle replication (RCR). Following cleavage, binds covalently to the 5'-phosphate of DNA as a tyrosyl ester. The cleavage gives rise to a free 3'-OH
   7909..7933    +  misc_feature   RB T-DNA repeat: right border repeat from nopaline C58 T-DNA
   8273..8674    +  CDS            Y4CG_SINFN (fragment): Protein inferred from homology: Swiss-Prot protein existence level 3. From Sinorhizobium fredii (strain NBRC 101917 / NGR234).
   9234..9863    +  CDS            pVS1 StaA: stability protein from the Pseudomonas plasmid pVS1 (Heeb et al., 2000)
  10292..11365   +  CDS            pVS1 RepA: replication protein from the Pseudomonas plasmid pVS1 (Heeb et al., 2000)
  11431..11625   +  rep_origin     pVS1 oriV: origin of replication for the Pseudomonas plasmid pVS1 (Heeb et al., 2000)
  11828..11867   +  CDS            rop (fragment): Rop protein, which maintains plasmids at low copy number; rop
  11969..12109   +  misc_feature   bom: basis of mobility region from pBR322
  12295..204     -  rep_origin     ori (across the origin): high-copy-number ColE1/pMB1/pBR322/pUC origin of replication
>Addgene plasmid #91116 | pTRANS_222 | addgene full sequence | sequence record 182118 | Addgene NGS Result
GTAGGCGGTGCTACAGAGTTCTTGAAGTGGTGGCCTAACTACGGCTACACTAGAAGGACAGTATTTGGTA
TCTGCGCTCTGCTGAAGCCAGTTACCTTCGGAAAAAGAGTTGGTAGCTCTTGATCCGGCAAACAAACCAC
CGCTGGTAGCGGTGGTTTTTTTGTTTGCAAGCAGCAGATTACGCGCAGAAAAAAAGGATCTCAAGAAGAT
CCTTTGATCTTTTCTACGGGGTCTGACGCTCAGTGGAACGAAAACTCACGTTAAGGGATTTTGGTCATGC
ATTCTAGGTACTAAAACAATTCATCCAGTAAAATATAATATTTTATTTTCTCCCAATCAGGCTTGATCCC
CAGTAAGTCAAAAAATAGCTCGACATACTGTTCTTCCCCGATATCCTCCCTGATCGACCGGACGCAGAAG
GCAATGTCATACCACTTGTCCGCCCTGCCGCTTCTCCCAAGATCAATAAAGCCACTTACTTTGCCATCTT
TCACAAAGATGTTGCTGTCTCCCAGGTCGCCGTGGGAAAAGACAAGTTCCTCTTCGGGCTTTTCCGTCTT
TAAAAAATCATACAGCTCGCGCGGATCTTTAAATGGAGTGTCTTCTTCCCAGTTTTCGCAATCCACATCG
GCCAGATCGTTATTCAGTAAGTAATCCAATTCGGCTAAGCGGCTGTCTAAGCTATTCGTATAGGGACAAT
CCGATATGTCGATGGAGTGAAAGAGCCTGATGCACTCCGCATACAGCTCGATAATCTTTTCAGGGCTTTG
TTCATCTTCATACTCTTCCGAGCAAAGGACGCCATCGGCCTCACTCATGAGCAGATTGCTCCAGCCATCA
TGCCGTTCAAAGTGCAGGACCTTTGGAACAGGCAGCTTTCCTTCCAGCCATAGCATCATGTCCTTTTCCC
GTTCCACATCATAGGTGGTCCCTTTATACCGGCTGTCCGTCATTTTTAAATATAGGTTTTCATTTTCTCC
CACCAGCTTATATACCTTAGCAGGAGACATTCCTTCCGTATCTTTTACGCAGCGGTATTTTTCGATCAGT
TTTTTCAATTCCGGTGATATTCTCATTTTAGCCATTTATTATTTCCTTCCTCTTTTCTACAGTATTTAAA
GATACCCCAAGAAGCTAATTATAACAAGACGAACTCCAATTCACTGTTCCTTGCATTCTAAAACCTTAAA
TACCAGAAAACAGCTTTTTCAAAGTTGTTTTCAAAGTTGGCGTATAACATAGTATCGACGGAGCCGATTT
TGAAACCGCGGTGATCACAGGCAGCAACGCTCTGTCATCGTTACAATCAACATGCTACCCTCCGCGAGAT
CATCCGTGTTTCAAACCCGGCAGCTTAGTTGCCGTTCTTCCGAATAGCATCGGTAACATGAGCAAAGTCT
GCCGCCTTACAACGGCTCTCCCGCTGACGCCGTCCCGGACTGATGGGCTGCCTGTATCGAGTGGTGATTT
TGTGCCGAGCTGCCGGTCGGGGAGCTGTTGGCTGGCTGGTGGCAGGATATATTGTGGTGTAAACAAATTG
ACGCTTAGACAACTTAATAACACATTGCGGACGTTTTTAATGTACTGAATTAACGCCGAATTAATTCGGG
GGATCTGGATTTTAGTACTGGATTTTGGTTTTAGGAATTAGAAATTTTATTGATAGAAGTATTTTACAAA
TACAAATACATACTAAGGGTTTCTTATATGCTCAACACATGAGCGAAACCCTATAGGAACCCTAATTCCC
TTATCTGGGAACTACTCACACATTATTATGGAGAAACTCGAGCTTGTCGATCGACTCTAGCTAGAGGATC
GATCCGAACCCCAGAGTCCCGCTCAGAAGAACTCGTCAAGAAGGCGATAGAAGGCGATGCGCTGCGAATC
GGGAGCGGCGATACCGTAAAGCACGAGGAAGCGGTCAGCCCATTCGCCGCCAAGTTCTTCAGCAATATCA
CGGGTAGCCAACGCTATGTCCTGATAGCGGTCCGCCACACCCAGCCGGCCACAGTCGATGAATCCAGAAA
AGCGGCCATTTTCCACCATGATATTCGGCAAGCAGGCATCGCCATGTGTCACGACGAGATCCTCGCCGTC
GGGCATGCGCGCCTTGAGCCTGGCGAACAGTTCGGCTGGCGCGAGCCCCTGATGTTCTTCGTCCAGATCA
TCCTGATCGACAAGACCGGCTTCCATCCGAGTACGTGCTCGCTCGATGCGATGTTTCGCTTGGTGGTCGA
ATGGGCAGGTAGCCGGATCAAGCGTATGCAGCCGCCGCATTGCATCAGCCATGATGGATACTTTCTCGGC
AGGAGCAAGGTGAGATGACAGGAGATCCTGCCCCGGCACTTCGCCCAATAGCAGCCAGTCCCTTCCCGCT
TCAGTGACAACGTCGAGCACAGCTGCGCAAGGAACGCCCGTCGTGGCCAGCCACGATAGCCGCGCTGCCT
CGTCCTGGAGTTCATTCAGGGCACCGGACAGGTCGGTCTTGACAAAAAGAACCGGGCGCCCCTGCGCTGA
CAGCCGAAACACGGCGGCATCAGAGCAGCCGATTGTCTGTTGTGCCCAGTCATAGCCGAATAGCCTCTCC
ACCCAAGCGGCCGGAGAACCTGCGTGCAATCCATCTTGTTCAATCCCCATGGTCGATCGACAGATCTGCG
AAAGCTCGAGAGAGATAGATTTGTAGAGAGAGACTGGTGATTTCAGCGTGTCCTCTCCAAATGAAATGAA
CTTCCTTATATAGAGGAAGGGTCTTGCGAAGGATAGTGGGATTGTGCGTCATCCCTTACGTCAGTGGAGA
TATCACATCAATCCACTTGCTTTGAAGACGTGGTTGGAACGTCTTCTTTTTCCACGATGCTCCTCGTGGG
TGGGGGTCCATCTTTGGGACCACTGTCGGCAGAGGCATCTTGAACGATAGCCTTTCCTTTATCGCAATGA
TGGCATTTGTAGGTGCCACCTTCCTTTTCTACTGTCCTTTTGATGAAGTGACAGATAGCTGGGCAATGGA
ATCCGAGGAGGTTTCCCGATATTACCCTTTGTTGAAAAGTCTCAATAGCCCTTTGGTCTTCTGAGACTGT
ATCTTTGATATTCTTGGAGTAGACGAGAGTGTCGTGCTCCACCATGTTCACATCAATCCACTTGCTTTGA
AGACGTGGTTGGAACGTCTTCTTTTTCCACGATGCTCCTCGTGGGTGGGGGTCCATCTTTGGGACCACTG
TCGGCAGAGGCATCTTGAACGATAGCCTTTCCTTTATCGCAATGATGGCATTTGTAGGTGCCACCTTCCT
TTTCTACTGTCCTTTTGATGAAGTGACAGATAGCTGGGCAATGGAATCCGAGGAGGTTTCCCGATATTAC
CCTTTGTTGAAAAGTCTCAATAGCCCTTTGGTCTTCTGAGACTGTATCTTTGATATTCTTGGAGTAGACG
AGAGTGTCGTGCTCCACCATGTTGGCAAGCTGCTCTAGCCAATACGCAAACCGCCTCTCCCCGCGCGTTG
GCCGATTCATTAATGCAGCTGGCACGACAGGTTTCCCGACTGGAAAGCGGGCAGTGAGCGCAACGCAATT
AATGTGAGTTAGCTCACTCATTAGGCACCCCAGGCTTTACACTTTATGCTTCCGGCTCGTATGTTGTGTG
GAATTGTGAGCGGATAACAATTTCACACAGGAAACAGCTATGACATGATTACGAATTCGAGCTCAAAGTT
TAACGCGTCGATTAAGTTGACTTGGTCAATCGGTGTCTCTCAACTCTCTCTATGTATCGGTGTATTGGAG
TCCTATATATATGGAGACTCTAATGGCATAAATGTAAATATGGAACTTTAAATCAAAACCCTTACGCTCC
AAAAAGCGGCCATCCGTATAATATTACCGGATGGCCGCGATTTTTTTTTTGGACCCCACAACGCAATAAC
TGACAAAGACATGCGGACCAATCACCTGACGCGCTCAAAGCTTAATTGTTTTGTGTTTTCTATTTAAACT
TGGGCACCAAGTATTGTAGTTCGTACTACAAGTTTGTACCGATCAAAAGCAGGTGACAAGTTTGTACAAA
AAAGCTGAACGAGAAACGTAAAATGATATAAATATCAATATATTAAATTAGATTTTGCATAAAAAACAGA
CTACATAATACTGTAAAACACAACATATCCAGTCACTATGGCGGCCGCATTAGGCACCCCAGGCTTTACA
CTTTATGCTTCCGGCTCGTATAATGTGTGGATTTTGAGTTAGGATCCGTCGAGATTTTCAGGAGCTAAGG
AAGCTAAAATGGAGAAAAAAATCACTGGATATACCACCGTTGATATATCCCAATGGCATCGTAAAGAACA
TTTTGAGGCATTTCAGTCAGTCGCTCAATGTACCTATAACCAGACCGTTCAGCTGGATATTACGGCCTTT
TTAAAGACCGTAAAGAAAAATAAGCACAAGTTTTATCCGGCCTTTATTCACATTCTTGCCCGCCTGATGA
ATGCTCATCCGGAATTCCGTATGGCAATGAAAGACGGTGAGCTGGTGATATGGGATAGTGTTCACCCTTG
TTACACCGTTTTCCATGAGCAAACTGAAACGTTTTCATCGCTCTGGAGTGAATACCACGACGATTTCCGG
CAGTTTCTACACATATATTCGCAAGATGTGGCGTGTTACGGTGAAAACCTGGCCTATTTCCCTAAAGGGT
TTATTGAGAATATGTTTTTCGTCTCAGCCAATCCCTGGGTGAGTTTCACCAGTTTTGATTTAAACGTGGC
CAATATGGACAACTTCTTCGCCCCCGTTTTCACCATGGGCAAATATTATACGCAAGGCGACAAGGTGCTG
ATGCCGCTGGCGATTCAGGTTCATCATGCCGTTTGTGATGGCTTCCATGTCGGCAGAATGCTTAATGAAT
TACAACAGTACTGCGATGAGTGGCAGGCGGGGCGTAATCTAGAGGATCCGGCTTACTAAAAGCCAGATAA
CAGTATGCGTATTTGCGCGCTGATTTTTGCGGTATAAGAATATATACTGATATGTATACCCGAAGTATGT
CAAAAAGAGGTATGCTATGAAGCAGCGTATTACAGTGACAGTTGACAGCGACAGCTATCAGTTGCTCAAG
GCATATATGATGTCAATATCTCCGGTCTGGTAAGCACAACCATGCAGAATGAAGCCCGTCGTCTGCGTGC
CGAACGCTGGAAAGCGGAAAATCAGGAAGGGATGGCTGAGGTCGCCCGGTTTATTGAAATGAACGGCTCT
TTTGCTGACGAGAACAGGGGCTGGTGAAATGCAGTTTAAGGTTTACACCTATAAAAGAGAGAGCCGTTAT
CGTCTGTTTGTGGATGTACAGAGTGATATTATTGACACGCCCGGGCGACGGATGGTGATCCCCCTGGCCA
GTGCACGTCTGCTGTCAGATAAAGTCCCCCGTGAACTTTACCCGGTGGTGCATATCGGGGATGAAAGCTG
GCGCATGATGACCACCGATATGGCCAGTGTGCCGGTCTCCGTTATCGGGGAAGAAGTGGCTGATCTCAGC
CACCGCGAAAATGACATCAAAAACGCCATTAACCTGATGTTCTGGGGAATATAAATGTCAGGCTCCCTTA
TACACAGCCAGTCTGCAGGTCGACCATAGTGACTGGATATGTTGTGTTTTACAGTATTATGTAGTCTGTT
TTTTATGCAAAATCTAATTTAATATATTGATATTTATATCATTTTACGTTTCTCGTTCAGCTTTCTTGTA
CAAAGTGGTCACCTGCAAAAAGTGTTTGATCGCCGGCGGTACAAAGTGGTAGTAACATAGATGACACCGC
GCGCGATAATTTATCCTAGTTTGCGCGCTATATTTTGTTTTCTATCGCGTATTAAATGTATAATTGCGGG
ACTCTAATCATAAAAACCCATCTCATAAATAACGTCATGCATTACATGTTAATTATTACATGCTTAACGT
AATTCAACAGAAATTATATGATAATCATCGCAAGACCGGCAACAGGATTCAATCTTAAGAAACTTTATTG
CCAAATGTTTGAACGATCGGGGAAATTCCTAATAAATATTAAATTTTATTATATGCGAACTGTCTACAAA
TGTTGTTTGCGTCAATGCATCCCATAGTACATAATTCACTGCTCTAATTACATTATTCAAACTAATTACA
CCCAAATTATTAAGAAATTTCAACACTTGTGTTTTAAATACCCTTAAGAAACGACCAGTCGGAGGCTGTG
AGGTCATCCAGATTCGGTAGGTTAGGAAACATTTGTGTATCCCCAACACTTTCCTCAGGTTGTGATTGAA
CTGTATCCGGACGGTGATGATGTCTTCGTTCATCACGAAGGGCCGGTTTTGGTGCTCTGTTATCTTGAAA
TATAGGGGATTTTGAATCTCCCAGATAAACACGCCATTCTCTGCTTGAGCTGCAGTGATGAGTTCCCCTG
TGCGTGAATCCATGGTCGTGGCAGGTTATTGCTATGAAGTAAGAACAGCCACACGGTAGATCAACTCGTC
GACGTCTGGTCCCCTTCTTGGCTAGCCTGTGCTGTACTTTGATTGGTACCTGAGTAGAGTGGGCCTTCGA
GGGTGACGAAGGTCGCATTTTTTAAAGCCCAGTTTTTTAGTGCAGAATTCTTTTCCTCATCCAAGTATTC
TTTATAGCTGGAGTTGGGTCCTGGATTGCAGAGGAAGGTAGTGGGAATTCCGCCTTTAATTTGAACTGGC
TTCCCGTACTTTGTATTTGATTGCCAGTCCCTTTGGGCCCCCATGAATTCTTTAAAGTGCTTTAGGTAGT
GGGGGTCTACGTCATCAATGACGTTGTACCAGGCATCATTACTGTAAACCTTTGGGCTAAGGTCTAGATG
ACCACACAAATAATTATGTGGTCCCAATGATCTGGCCCACATAGTCTTCCCCGTCCTACTGTCACCCTCA
ATTACTATACTTATGGGTCTCAGAGGCCGCGCAGCGGGACTGCAGACGTTCTCGGCAGCCCACTCTTCAA
GTTCTTCTGGAACTTGGTCGAAAGAAGAAGATAAAAAAGGTGAAACATAAACATCCATTGGAGGTGTAAA
AATCCTATCTAAATTAGAATTTAAATTGTGAAATTGTAAAACAAAATCTTTGGGAGCTTTCTCCCTCAAT
ATATTAAGGGCCTGAGCTTTGGACCCTGAATTGATTGCCTCGGCATATGCGTCGTTGGCAGATTGGCAAC
CTCCTCTAGCTGATCGTCCATCGACTTGGAAAACTCCATGATCAATGACGTCTCCGTCTTTTTCCATGTA
GGATTTGACATCGCTTGAGCTCTTAGCTCCCTGAATGTTCGGATGGAAATGTGCTGACCTGGTTGGGGAT
GTGAGGTCGAAGAATCTATTGTTTTTGCACTGGAACTTTCCTTCGAACTGGATGAGCACATGCAAGTGAG
GAGTCCCATCTTCGTGAAGCTCTCTGCAAATTCTAATAAATTTTTTGAAAGTGGGTGTTTGGAGATTTAA
TAATTTGGGAAAGTGCTCTTCTTTAGTTAGAGAGCACTTGGGATAAGTGAGAAAATAATTTTTGGCATTT
ATTTTAAAGCGATTGGGGGCTGCCATGTTGACTTGGTCAATCGGTGTCTCTCAACTCTCTCTATGTATCG
GTGTATTGGAGTCCTATATATATGGAGACTCTAATGGCATAAATGTAAATATGGAACTTTAAATCAAAAC
CCTTACGCTCCAAAAAGCGGCCATCCGTATAATATTACCGGATGGCCGCGATTTTTTTTTTGGACCCCAC
AACGCAATAACTGACAAAGACATGCGGACCAATCACCTGACGCGCTCAAAGCTTAATTGTTTTGTGTTTT
CTATTTAAACTTGGGCACCAAGTATTGTAGTTCGTACTTGGGGCCCTCGAGTTTAAACTATCAGTGTTTG
ACAGGATATATTGGCGGGTAAACCTAAGAGAAAAGAGCGTTTATTAGAATAATCGGATATTTAAAAGGGC
GTGAAAAGGTTTATCCGTTCGTCCATTTGTATGTGCATGCCAACCACAGGGTTCCCCTCGGGATCAAAGT
ACTTTGATCCAACCCCTCCGCTGCTATAGTGCAGTCGGCTTCTGACGTTCAGTGCAGCCGTCTTCTGAAA
ACGACATGTCGCACAAGTCCTAAGTTACGCGACAGGCTGCCGCCCTGCCCTTTTCCTGGCGTTTTCTTGT
CGCGTGTTTTAGTCGCATAAAGTAGAATACTTGCGACTAGAACCGGAGACATTACGCCATGAACAAGAGC
GCCGCCGCTGGCCTGCTGGGCTATGCCCGCGTCAGCACCGACGACCAGGACTTGACCAACCAACGGGCCG
AACTGCACGCGGCCGGCTGCACCAAGCTGTTTTCCGAGAAGATCACCGGCACCAGGCGCGACCGCCCGGA
GCTGGCCAGGATGCTTGACCACCTACGCCCTGGCGACGTTGTGACAGTGACCAGGCTAGACCGCCTGGCC
CGCAGCACCCGCGACCTACTGGACATTGCCGAGCGCATCCAGGAGGCCGGCGCGGGCCTGCGTAGCCTGG
CAGAGCCGTGGGCCGACACCACCACGCCGGCCGGCCGCATGGTGTTGACCGTGTTCGCCGGCATTGCCGA
GTTCGAGCGTTCCCTAATCATCGACCGCACCCGGAGCGGGCGCGAGGCCGCCAAGGCCCGAGGCGTGAAG
TTTGGCCCCCGCCCTACCCTCACCCCGGCACAGATCGCGCACGCCCGCGAGCTGATCGACCAGGAAGGCC
GCACCGTGAAAGAGGCGGCTGCACTGCTTGGCGTGCATCGCTCGACCCTGTACCGCGCACTTGAGCGCAG
CGAGGAAGTGACGCCCACCGAGGCCAGGCGGCGCGGTGCCTTCCGTGAGGACGCATTGACCGAGGCCGAC
GCCCTGGCGGCCGCCGAGAATGAACGCCAAGAGGAACAAGCATGAAACCGCACCAGGACGGCCAGGACGA
ACCGTTTTTCATTACCGAAGAGATCGAGGCGGAGATGATCGCGGCCGGGTACGTGTTCGAGCCGCCCGCG
CACGGCTCAACCGTGCGGCTGCATGAAATCCTGGCCGGTTTGTCTGATGCCAAGCTGGCGGCCTGGCCGG
CCAGCTTGGCCGCTGAAGAAACCGAGCGCCGCCGTCTAAAAAGGTGATGTGTATTTGAGTAAAACAGCTT
GCGTCATGCGGTCGCTGCGTATATGATGCGATGAGTAAATAAACAAATACGCAAGGGGAACGCATGAAGG
TTATCGCTGTACTTAACCAGAAAGGCGGGTCAGGCAAGACGACCATCGCAACCCATCTAGCCCGCGCCCT
GCAACTCGCCGGGGCCGATGTTCTGTTAGTCGATTCCGATCCCCAGGGCAGTGCCCGCGATTGGGCGGCC
GTGCGGGAAGATCAACCGCTAACCGTTGTCGGCATCGACCGCCCGACGATTGACCGCGACGTGAAGGCCA
TCGGCCGGCGCGACTTCGTAGTGATCGACGGAGCGCCCCAGGCGGCGGACTTGGCTGTGTCCGCGATCAA
GGCAGCCGACTTCGTGCTGATTCCGGTGCAGCCAAGCCCTTACGACATATGGGCCACCGCCGACCTGGTG
GAGCTGGTTAAGCAGCGCATTGAGGTCACGGATGGAAGGCTACAAGCGGCCTTTGTCGTGTCGCGGGCGA
TCAAAGGCACGCGCATCGGCGGTGAGGTTGCCGAGGCGCTGGCCGGGTACGAGCTGCCCATTCTTGAGTC
CCGTATCACGCAGCGCGTGAGCTACCCAGGCACTGCCGCCGCCGGCACAACCGTTCTTGAATCAGAACCC
GAGGGCGACGCTGCCCGCGAGGTCCAGGCGCTGGCCGCTGAAATTAAATCAAAACTCATTTGAGTTAATG
AGGTAAAGAGAAAATGAGCAAAAGCACAAACACGCTAAGTGCCGGCCGTCCGAGCGCACGCAGCAGCAAG
GCTGCAACGTTGGCCAGCCTGGCAGACACGCCAGCCATGAAGCGGGTCAACTTTCAGTTGCCGGCGGAGG
ATCACACCAAGCTGAAGATGTACGCGGTACGCCAAGGCAAGACCATTACCGAGCTGCTATCTGAATACAT
CGCGCAGCTACCAGAGTAAATGAGCAAATGAATAAATGAGTAGATGAATTTTAGCGGCTAAAGGAGGCGG
CATGGAAAATCAAGAACAACCAGGCACCGACGCCGTGGAATGCCCCATGTGTGGAGGAACGGGCGGTTGG
CCAGGCGTAAGCGGCTGGGTTGCCTGCCGGCCCTGCAATGGCACTGGAACCCCCAAGCCCGAGGAATCGG
CGTGAGCGGTCGCAAACCATCCGGCCCGGTACAAATCGGCGCGGCGCTGGGTGATGACCTGGTGGAGAAG
TTGAAGGCCGCGCAGGCCGCCCAGCGGCAACGCATCGAGGCAGAAGCACGCCCCGGTGAATCGTGGCAAG
CGGCCGCTGATCGAATCCGCAAAGAATCCCGGCAACCGCCGGCAGCCGGTGCGCCGTCGATTAGGAAGCC
GCCCAAGGGCGACGAGCAACCAGATTTTTTCGTTCCGATGCTCTATGACGTGGGCACCCGCGATAGTCGC
AGCATCATGGACGTGGCCGTTTTCCGTCTGTCGAAGCGTGACCGACGAGCTGGCGAGGTGATCCGCTACG
AGCTTCCAGACGGGCACGTAGAGGTTTCCGCAGGGCCGGCCGGCATGGCCAGTGTGTGGGATTACGACCT
GGTACTGATGGCGGTTTCCCATCTAACCGAATCCATGAACCGATACCGGGAAGGGAAGGGAGACAAGCCC
GGCCGCGTGTTCCGTCCACACGTTGCGGACGTACTCAAGTTCTGCCGGCGAGCCGATGGCGGAAAGCAGA
AAGACGACCTGGTAGAAACCTGCATTCGGTTAAACACCACGCACGTTGCCATGCAGCGTACGAAGAAGGC
CAAGAACGGCCGCCTGGTGACGGTATCCGAGGGTGAAGCCTTGATTAGCCGCTACAAGATCGTAAAGAGC
GAAACCGGGCGGCCGGAGTACATCGAGATCGAGCTAGCTGATTGGATGTACCGCGAGATCACAGAAGGCA
AGAACCCGGACGTGCTGACGGTTCACCCCGATTACTTTTTGATCGATCCCGGCATCGGCCGTTTTCTCTA
CCGCCTGGCACGCCGCGCCGCAGGCAAGGCAGAAGCCAGATGGTTGTTCAAGACGATCTACGAACGCAGT
GGCAGCGCCGGAGAGTTCAAGAAGTTCTGTTTCACCGTGCGCAAGCTGATCGGGTCAAATGACCTGCCGG
AGTACGATTTGAAGGAGGAGGCGGGGCAGGCTGGCCCGATCCTAGTCATGCGCTACCGCAACCTGATCGA
GGGCGAAGCATCCGCCGGTTCCTAATGTACGGAGCAGATGCTAGGGCAAATTGCCCTAGCAGGGGAAAAA
GGTCGAAAAGGCCTCTTTCCTGTGGATAGCACGTACATTGGGAACCCAAAGCCGTACATTGGGAACCGGA
ACCCGTACATTGGGAACCCAAAGCCGTACATTGGGAACCGGTCACACATGTAAGTGACTGATATAAAAGA
GAAAAAAGGCGATTTTTCCGCCTAAAACTCTTTAAAACTTATTAAAACTCTTAAAACCCGCCTGGCCTGT
GCATAACTGTCTGGCCAGCGCACAGCCCAAGAGCTGCAAAAAGCGCCTACCCTTCGGTCGCTGCGCTCCC
TACGCCCCGCCGCTTCGCGTCGGCCTATCGCGGCCGCTGGCCGCTCAAAAATGGCTGGCCTACGGCCAGG
CAATCTACCAGGGCGCGGACAAGCCGCGCCGTCGCCACTCGACCGCCGGCGCCCACATCAAGGCACCCTG
CCTCGCGCGTTTCGGTGATGACGGTGAAAACCTCTGACACATGCAGCTCCCGGAAACGGTCACAGCTTGT
CTGTAAGCGGATGCCGGGAGCAGACAAGCCCGTCAGGGCGCGTCAGCGGGTGTTGGCGGGTGTCGGGGCG
CAGCCATGACCCAGTCACGTAGCGATAGCGGAGTGTATACTGGCTTAACTATGCGGCATCAGAGCAGATT
GTACTGAGAGTGCACCATATGCGGTGTGAAATACCGCACAGATGCGTAAGGAGAAAATACCGCATCAGGC
CCTCTTCCGCTTCCTCGCTCACTGACTCGCTGCGCTCGGTCGTTCGGCTGCGGCGAGCGGTATCAGCTCA
CTCAAAGGCGGTAATACGGTTATCCACAGAATCAGGGGATAACGCAGGAAAGAACATGTGAGCAAAAGGC
CAGCAAAAGGCCAGGAACCGTAAAAAGGCCGCGTTGCTGGCGTTTTTCCATAGGCTCCGCCCCCCTGACG
AGCATCACAAAAATCGACGCTCAAGTCAGAGGTGGCGAAACCCGACAGGACTATAAAGATACCAGGCGTT
TCCCCCTGGAAGCTCCCTCGTGCGCTCTCCTGTTCCGACCCTGCCGCTTACCGGATACCTGTCCGCCTTT
CTCCCTTCGGGAAGCGTGGCGCTTTCTCATAGCTCACGCTGTAGGTATCTCAGTTCGGTGTAGGTCGTTC
GCTCCAAGCTGGGCTGTGTGCACGAACCCCCCGTTCAGCCCGACCGCTGCGCCTTATCCGGTAACTATCG
TCTTGAGTCCAACCCGGTAAGACACGACTTATCGCCACTGGCAGCAGCCACTGGTAACAGGATTAGCAGA
GCGAGGTAT
